Addgene plasmid #104957: pUASp-FMW-attB-AthHen1
Purpose: Expression of FLAG Myc tagged A.thaliana-Hen1 (codon optimised for Drosophila) in Drosophila germline tissues using Gal4 drivers
Depositing lab: Stefan Ameres. Depositing organization: Institut fuer Molekulare Biotechnologie (IMBA). Publication: Cell-type specific sequencing of microRNAs from complex animal tissues. Alberti C, Manzenreither RA, Sowemimo I, Burkard TR, Wang J, Mahofsky K, Ameres SL, Cochella L. Nat Methods. 2018 Feb 26. pii: nmeth.4610. doi: 10.1038/nmeth.4610. PubMed 29481550.
Backbone
  Vector backbone: pUASp-FMW
  Backbone manufacturer: Thermofisher
  Backbone size w/o insert (bp): 12028
  Total vector size (bp): 12969
  Modifications to backbone: gateway cloning using pENTR-D-AthHEN1DmeCO (entry vector) and pUASp-FMW-attB (destination vector)
  Vector type: Insect Expression
Growth in bacteria
  Bacterial resistance: Ampicillin, 100 μg/mL
  Growth temperature: 37°C
  Growth strain: DH5alpha
  Copy number: Unknown
Gene/Insert
  Gene/Insert name: Hen1
  Species: A. thaliana (mustard weed)
  Insert size (bp): 2829
  Entrez Gene: HEN1 (a.k.a. AT4G20910, CORYMBOSA 2, CRM2, HUA ENHANCER 1, T13K14.70, T13K14_70)
  Promoter: pTrasposase promoter
  Tag / fusion protein: FLAG Myc (N terminal on backbone)
  Cloning method: Gateway Cloning
  Sequencing primers: 5′ pTransp
Terms and licenses: Academic/Nonprofit Terms; Industry Terms: Not Available to Industry
How to cite: pUASp-FMW-attB-AthHen1 was a gift from Stefan Ameres (Addgene plasmid # 104957 ; http://n2t.net/addgene:104957 ; RRID:Addgene_104957)
