[The description below was written by a language model from this plasmid's Addgene catalogue record and pLannotate feature annotations shown in this document.]
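Description:
pUASp-FMW-attB-AthHen1 is a Drosophila transgenesis and expression plasmid made by Gateway recombination of an entry clone carrying Arabidopsis thaliana HEN1, codon-optimised for Drosophila, into the pUASp-FMW-attB destination vector. It is maintained in E. coli through a high-copy ColE1/pUC-type origin with ampicillin selection (AmpR). It also retains an f1 origin, T3 and T7 promoters, and lac/lacZα remnants from its cloning backbone. The catalogue gives a total size of about 12.97 kb, whereas the annotated sequencing result is 12,844 nt.

The payload is a single open reading frame in which an N-terminal 3xFLAG epitope and six tandem Myc epitopes, supplied by the backbone, run through the attB1 Gateway site into the roughly 2.8 kb HEN1 coding sequence, which is followed by attB2. HEN1 is a methyltransferase that adds a methyl group to the ribose of the 3′-terminal nucleotide of small RNAs, protecting them from uridylation and degradation. The record lists the promoter as the P-element transposase promoter, consistent with the P element 5′ fragments annotated just upstream of the tags. The UAS (Gal4-binding) sites implied by the UASp name and the stated Gal4-driven use were not picked up in the feature table.

For transgenesis, the plasmid carries a φC31 integrase attB site for site-specific insertion into attP landing sites. A mini-white gene serves as an eye-colour marker for identifying transformants, and it lies next to a single loxP site. An annotated fragment matching Or2a lies downstream of the insert, and its role is not stated. The construct is intended for Gal4-dependent expression of tagged HEN1 in Drosophila germline tissues, and the associated publication concerns cell-type-specific sequencing of microRNAs from complex animal tissues.
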