Features (pLannotate 1.2.2; 27 found; start..end, strand, type, name):
    299..396     +  misc_feature   P element 5' end (fragment): No description available
    399..531     +  misc_feature   P element 5' end (fragment): No description available
    636..701     +  CDS            3xFLAG: three tandem FLAG® epitope tags, followed by an enterokinase cleavage site
    726..755     +  CDS            Myc: Myc (human c-Myc proto-oncogene) epitope tag
    765..794     +  CDS            Myc: Myc (human c-Myc proto-oncogene) epitope tag
    804..833     +  CDS            Myc: Myc (human c-Myc proto-oncogene) epitope tag
    843..872     +  CDS            Myc: Myc (human c-Myc proto-oncogene) epitope tag
    882..911     +  CDS            Myc: Myc (human c-Myc proto-oncogene) epitope tag
    945..974     +  CDS            Myc: Myc (human c-Myc proto-oncogene) epitope tag
    987..1011    +  protein_bind   attB1: mutant version of attB; recombination site for the Gateway® BP reaction BP Clonase™
   1032..3857    +  CDS            HEN1: HEN1_ARATH - Also known as CRM2. Experimental evidence at protein level: Swiss-Prot protein existence level 1. Methyltransferase that adds a methyl group to the ribose of the last nucleotide of small RNAs (sRNAs). This protects the 3'-end of sRNAs from uridylation activity and subsequent degradation. Can methylate 3'-end of microRNAs (miRNAs), small interfering RNAs (siRNas) and trans-acting small interfering RNAs (ta-siRNAs). Involved in plant development through its role in small RNAs processing. Required for the specification of reproductive organ identities and the probable repression of A
   3877..3901    -  protein_bind   attB2: mutant version of attB; recombination site for the Gateway® BP reaction BP Clonase™
   4670..5347    +  CDS            Or2a (fragment): OR2A_DROME - Also known as AN4, DOR2F.1, dor62, OR2F.1. Experimental evidence at transcript level: Swiss-Prot protein existence level 2. Odorant receptor which mediates acceptance or avoidance behavior, depending on its substrates. The odorant receptor repertoire encodes a large collection of odor stimuli that vary widely in identity, intensity, and duration. May form a complex with Orco to form odorant-sensing units, providing sensitive and prolonged odorant signaling and calcium permeability. From Drosophila melanogaster (Fruit fly).
   5380..5449    +  protein_bind   attB: attB site for the φC31 integrase (Groth et al., 2000) phage φC31 integrase
   5668..5686    -  promoter       T3 promoter: promoter for bacteriophage T3 RNA polymerase
   5729..5751    -  protein_bind   lac operator (fragment): The lac repressor binds to the lac operator to inhibit transcription in E. coli. This inhibition can be relieved by adding lactose or isopropyl-β-D-thiogalactopyranoside (IPTG). lac repressor encoded by lacI
   5755..5785    -  promoter       lac promoter: promoter for the E. coli lac operon
   5800..5821    -  protein_bind   CAP binding site: CAP binding activates transcription in the presence of cAMP. E. coli catabolite activator protein
   5834..5926    -  CDS            lacI (fragment): lac repressor; lacI; The lac repressor binds to the lac operator to inhibit transcription in E. coli. This inhibition can be relieved by adding lactose or isopropyl-β-D-thiogalactopyranoside (IPTG).
   6109..6697    -  rep_origin     ori: high-copy-number ColE1/pMB1/pBR322/pUC origin of replication
   6868..7728    -  CDS            AmpR: β-lactamase; bla; confers resistance to ampicillin, carbenicillin, and related antibiotics
   7729..7833    -  promoter       AmpR promoter: bla
   7886..8314    -  rep_origin     f1 ori (sequence partly withheld): f1 bacteriophage origin of replication; arrow indicates direction of (+) strand synthesis
   8319..8476    -  CDS            lacZα (fragment): LacZα fragment of β-galactosidase; lacZ fragment
   8479..8497    +  promoter       T7 promoter: promoter for bacteriophage T7 RNA polymerase
   8522..12641   +  gene           mini-white: white; This modified version of the white gene lacks part of the first intron.
  12648..12681   -  protein_bind   loxP: Cre-mediated recombination occurs in the 8-bp core sequence (GCATACAT). Cre recombinase
>Addgene plasmid #104957 | pUASp-FMW-attB-AthHen1 | addgene full sequence | sequence record 202463 | Addgene NGS Result
GAATGTTCTCTCTCTTCTCTTCTCTCTCTCTTTCTCGAGGTCATCAAGCTTAGGCCTCCAAGGCGGAGTA
CTGTCCTCCGGGCTGGCGGAGTACTGTCCTCCGGCAAGGCGGAGTACTGTCCTCCGGGCTGGCGGAGTAC
TGTCCTCCGGCAAGGCGGAGTACTGTCCTCCGGGCTGGCGGAGTACTGTCCTCCGGCAAGGCGGAGTACT
GTCCTCCGGGCTGGCGGAGTACTGTCCTCCGGCAAGGCGGAGTACTGTCCTCCGGGCTGGCGGAGTACTG
TCCTCCGGCAAGGGTCGAGTCGATAGCCGAAGCTTACCGAAGTATACACTTAAATTCAGTGCACGTTTGC
TTGTTGAGAGGAAAGGTTGTGTGCGGACGAATTTTTTTTTGAAAACCGGTGATAGAGCCTGAACCAGAAA
AGATAAAAGAAGGCTATACCAGTGGGAGTACACAAACAGAGTAAGTTTGAATAGTAAAAAAAATCATTTA
TGTAAACAATAACGTGACTGTGCGTTAGGTCCTGTTCATTGATCGAGGCCTGTCTAGAGAAGCTTGTTCG
AATCTCGAGTGCGCGCTTCCGGAGGTATACACCTAGGCGGTACCACTGCAGTGAATTCGGAGCTCCGCCA
CCATGGACTACAAAGACCATGACGGTGATTATAAAGATCATGACATCGATTACAAGGATGACGATGACAA
GCACCGGTTGAGCTCCGCCACCATGGAGCAAAAGCTCATTTCTGAAGAGGACTTGAATGAAATGGAGCAA
AAGCTCATTTCTGAAGAGGACTTGAATGAAATGGAGCAAAAGCTCATTTCTGAAGAGGACTTGAATGAAA
TGGAGCAAAAGCTCATTTCTGAAGAGGACTTGAATGAAATGGAGCAAAAGCTCATTTCTGAAGAGGACTT
GAATGAAATGGAGAGCTTGGGCGACCTCACCATGGAGCAAAAGCTCATTTCTGAAGAGGACTTGAATCAC
CGGTATACAAGTTTGTACAAAAAAGCAGGCTCCGCGGCCGCCCCCTTCACCATGGCGGGTGGTGGCAAGC
ACACCCCGACTCCAAAGGCTATTATCCATCAAAAGTTTGGCGCTAAGGCCTCGTATACAGTGGAGGAAGT
TCATGACTCGTCGCAGTCGGGCTGCCTGGGCCTGGCCATTCCGCAGAAGGGTCCGTGCCTCTACCGGTGT
CACCTGCAGCTGCCAGAATTCTCCGTGGTGAGCAATGTATTCAAAAAGAAGAAGGATAGTGAGCAGAGTG
CTGCTGAGCTGGCCTTGGATAAACTGGGTATTCGACCCCAGAACGACGATTTGACAGTGGATGAGGCGCG
CGATGAGATCGTGGGCAGGATCAAATATATATTCAGTGACGAGTTCCTGAGTGCCGAGCACCCGTTGGGC
GCACACTTGCGCGCAGCCCTGCGTCGCGATGGCGAACGTTGCGGCTCGGTTCCGGTTAGTGTGATTGCTA
CCGTGGACGCCAAAATTAACAGCCGCTGTAAGATAATCAATCCCTCCGTGGAGAGTGACCCGTTCCTGGC
CATTTCGTACGTGATGAAAGCAGCAGCTAAGCTGGCCGACTACATAGTGGCCTCGCCACACGGCCTCCGT
CGCAAAAACGCGTACCCGTCCGAGATAGTCGAGGCGTTGGCGACGCACGTAAGCGATTCGCTCCATTCCC
GGGAGGTGGCCGCTGTTTACATTCCGTGCATCGATGAGGAGGTTGTAGAGTTGGATACGCTCTACATCAG
CTCGAATCGCCATTACCTGGATTCGATCGCCGAGCGACTCGGTTTGAAGGACGGCAATCAGGTTATGATT
AGTCGCATGTTTGGCAAGGCGTCGTGTGGTTCCGAGTGTCGTCTGTACTCGGAGATCCCAAAGAAGTATC
TGGACAATTCCAGCGATGCCAGCGGTACTTCCAACGAGGATTCCAGCCATATCGTCAAGAGCCGCAACGC
TCGCGCCTCGTACATCTGTGGTCAGGATATCCATGGTGACGCCATCCTCGCCAGCGTAGGATACCGATGG
AAGTCGGACGACCTGGACTACGATGATGTGACAGTCAACAGTTTCTACAGGATATGCTGCGGCATGTCCC
CGAATGGTATATACAAAATAAGCAGGCAGGCCGTGATCGCGGCGCAGCTGCCCTTCGCCTTTACTACGAA
GAGCAATTGGCGCGGTCCGTTGCCCCGTGAGATCCTGGGTCTGTTCTGCCACCAGCACCGACTGGCGGAA
CCAATTCTGTCCAGCAGTACCGCGCCGGTGAAGAGTTTGTCCGACATCTTTCGCAGTCACAAGAAGTTGA
AGGTAAGCGGTGTTGACGACGCAAACGAGAACTTGTCCCGCCAGAAGGAAGATACGCCCGGACTGGGTCA
CGGCTTCCGATGTGAGGTTAAGATTTTTACCAAGAGTCAGGACCTGGTACTCGAATGCTCCCCACGTAAA
TTCTACGAGAAGGAGAACGATGCCATCCAGAACGCCTCCTTGAAGGCCTTGCTCTGGTTCAGCAAGTTCT
TTGCCGACCTGGACGTTGACGGCGAGCAAAGTTGCGACACTGATGATGATCAGGATACGAAGAGCAGTAG
CCCAAACGTATTCGCCGCCCCCCCCATCTTGCAGAAGGAGCACTCCTCGGAGAGCAAGAACACCAATGTG
CTCAGTGCGGAAAAGCGGGTCCAGTCCATCACCAATGGCAGTGTCGTGAGTATTTGCTACTCCCTCAGCC
TGGCCGTCGATCCCGAGTATTCGTCCGATGGCGAAAGCCCCAGGGAGGATAATGAAAGTAACGAGGAGAT
GGAAAGTGAATACAGCGCCAACTGTGAGTCGAGTGTGGAGCTGATTGAGTCGAACGAGGAGATCGAGTTC
GAGGTCGGCACCGGCAGCATGAACCCGCACATTGAGAGCGAGGTGACCCAAATGACCGTTGGTGAGTACG
CCAGCTTTCGCATGACACCGCCAGACGCGGCAGAGGCACTGATCCTGGCAGTGGGCAGCGACACCGTGCG
AATCCGCTCCCTGCTGAGCGAGAGGCCATGCCTCAATTACAACATCCTGCTGCTGGGCGTTAAGGGACCC
AGTGAGGAGCGCATGGAGGCCGCCTTCTTCAAGCCCCCTCTCTCGAAGCAACGAGTGGAGTATGCCCTGA
AGCATATTCGAGAGTCGAGTGCATCGACGCTGGTGGATTTTGGCTGTGGCTCCGGAAGTCTGTTGGATAG
TCTCCTGGACTACCCAACAAGCCTGCAAACGATTATAGGCGTGGACATCTCGCCTAAGGGCCTCGCCCGT
GCCGCGAAGATGCTGCACGTTAAATTGAACAAGGAGGCGTGCAATGTTAAGAGTGCTACTCTGTACGATG
GAAGCATTCTCGAGTTCGACAGCCGCCTGCACGATGTTGACATTGGCACTTGTTTGGAAGTGATTGAACA
CATGGAAGAGGATCAAGCCTGCGAGTTTGGTGAAAAGGTGTTGAGTTTGTTCCACCCGAAGCTGCTCATA
GTGAGCACCCCCAATTATGAATTTAACACGATACTGCAGCGCTCGACGCCCGAGACGCAGGAGGAGAACA
ACTCCGAGCCACAGCTCCCGAAATTCAGGAACCATGACCATAAATTCGAGTGGACACGGGAGCAGTTTAA
TCAATGGGCTTCGAAGCTGGGCAAGCGCCACAACTACTCCGTGGAGTTCAGCGGTGTCGGAGGCAGTGGC
GAGGTGGAACCGGGCTTTGCCAGCCAGATCGCTATATTCCGGCGTGAAGCTAGCTCGGTCGAGAATGTCG
CAGAAAGTAGCATGCAACCCTACAAAGTGATTTGGGAATGGAAGAAGGAGGACGTCGAAAAAAAGAAGAC
TGACTTGTAAAAGGGTGGGCGCGCCGACCCAGCTTTCTTGTACAAAGTGGTGACGTAAGCTAGAGTCGAC
CTCGAACGTTAACGTTAACGTAACGTTAACTCGAGGAGCTTGATAACATTATACCTAAACCCATGGTCAA
GAGTAAACATTTCTGCCTTTGAAGTTGAGAACACAATTAAGCATCCCCTGGTTAAACCTGACATTCATAC
TTGTTAATAGCGCCATAAACATAGCACCAATTTCGAAGAAATCAGTTAAAAGCAATTAGCAATTAGCAAT
TAGCAATAACTCTGCTGACTTCAAAACGAGAAGAGTTGCAAGTATTTGTAAGGCACAGTTTATAGACCAC
CGACGGCTCATTAGGGCTCGTCATGTAACTAAGCGCGGTGAAACCCAATTGAACATATAGTGGAATTATT
ATTATCAATGGGGAAGATTTAACCCTCAGGTAGCAAAGTAATTTAATTGCAAATAGAGAGTCCTAAGACT
AAATAATATATTTAAAAATCTGGCCCTTTGACCTTGCTTGTCAGGTGCATTTGGGTTCAATCGTAAGTTG
CTTCTATATAAACACTTTCCCCATCCCCGCAATAATGAAGAATACCGCAGAATAAAGAGAGATTTGCAAC
AAAAAATAAAGGCATTGCGAAAACTTTTTATGGGGGATCATTACACTCGGGCCTACGGTTACAATTCCCA
GCCACTTAAGCGACAAGTTTGGCCAACAATCCATCTAATAGCTAATAGCGCAATCACTGGTAATCGCAAG
AGTATATAGGCAATAGAACCCATGGATTTGACCAAAGGTAACCGAGACAATGGAGAAGCAAGAGGATTTC
AAACTGAACACCCACAGTGCTGTGTACTACCACTGGCGCGTTTGGGAGCTCACTGGCCTGATGCGTCCTC
CGGGCGTTTCAAGCCTGCTTTACGTGGTATACTCCATTACGGTCAACTTGGTGGTCACCGTGCTGTTTCC
CTTGAGCTTGCTGGCCAGGCTGCTGTTCACCACCAACATGGCCGGATTGTGCGAGAACCTGACCATAACT
ATTACCGATATTGTGGCCAATTTGAAGTTTGCGAATGTGTACATGGTGAGGAAGCAGCTCCATGAGATTC
GCTCTCTCCTAAGGCTCATGGACGCTAGAGCCCGGCTGGTGGGCGATCCCGAGGAGATTTCTGCCTTGAG
GAAGGAAGTGAATATCGCACAGGGCACTTTCCGCACCTTTGCCAGTATTTTCGTATTTGGCACTACTTTG
AGTTGCGTCCGCGTGGTCGTTCGCCCGGATCGAGAGCTCCTGTATCCGGCCTGGTTCGGCGTTGACTGGA
TGCACTCCACCAGAAACTATGTGCTCATCAATATCTACCAGCTCTTCGGCTTGATAGTGCAGGCTATACA
GAACTGCGCTAGTGACTCCTATCCGCCTGCGTTTCTCTGCCTGCTCACGGGTCATATGCGTGCTTTGGAG
CTGAGGGTGCGGCGGATTGGCTGCAGAGATCCACTAGTGTCGACGATGTAGGTCACGGTCTCGAAGCCGC
GGTGCGGGTGCCAGGGCGTGCCCTTGGGCTCCCCGGGCGCGTACTCCACCTCACCCATCTGGTCCATCAT
GATGAACGGGTCGAGGTGGCGGTAGTTGATCCCGGCGAACGCGCGGCGCACCGGGAAGCCCTCGCCCTCG
AAACCGCTGGGCGCGGTGGTCACGGTGAGCACGGGACGTGCGACGGCGTCGGCGGGTGCGGATACGCGGG
GCAGCGTCAGCGGGTTCTCGACGGTCACGGCGGGCATGTCGACACTAGTTCTAGCCAGCTTTTGTTCCCT
TTAGTGAGGGTTAATTTCGAGCTTGGCGTAATCATGGTCATAGCTGTTTCCTGTGTGAAATTGTTATCCG
CTCACAATTCCACACAACATACGAGCCGGAAGCATAAAGTGTAAAGCCTGGGGTGCCTAATGAGTGAGCT
AACTCACATTAATTGCGTTGCGCTCACTGCCCGCTTTCCAGTCGGGAAACCTGTCGTGCCAGCTGCATTA
ATGAATCGGCCAACGCGCGGGGAGAGGCGGTTTGCGTATTGGGCGCTCTTCCGCTTCCTCGCTCACTGAC
TCGCTGCGCTCGGTCGTTCGGCTGCGGCGAGCGGTATCAGCTCACTCAAAGGCGGTAATACGGTTATCCA
CAGAATCAGGGGATAACGCAGGAAAGAACATGTGAGCAAAAGGCCAGCAAAAGGCCAGGAACCGTAAAAA
GGCCGCGTTGCTGGCGTTTTTCCATAGGCTCCGCCCCCCTGACGAGCATCACAAAAATCGACGCTCAAGT
CAGAGGTGGCGAAACCCGACAGGACTATAAAGATACCAGGCGTTTCCCCCTGGAAGCTCCCTCGTGCGCT
CTCCTGTTCCGACCCTGCCGCTTACCGGATACCTGTCCGCCTTTCTCCCTTCGGGAAGCGTGGCGCTTTC
TCATAGCTCACGCTGTAGGTATCTCAGTTCGGTGTAGGTCGTTCGCTCCAAGCTGGGCTGTGTGCACGAA
CCCCCCGTTCAGCCCGACCGCTGCGCCTTATCCGGTAACTATCGTCTTGAGTCCAACCCGGTAAGACACG
ACTTATCGCCACTGGCAGCAGCCACTGGTAACAGGATTAGCAGAGCGAGGTATGTAGGCGGTGCTACAGA
GTTCTTGAAGTGGTGGCCTAACTACGGCTACACTAGAAGAACAGTATTTGGTATCTGCGCTCTGCTGAAG
CCAGTTACCTTCGGAAAAAGAGTTGGTAGCTCTTGATCCGGCAAACAAACCACCGCTGGTAGCGGTGGTT
TTTTTGTTTGCAAGCAGCAGATTACGCGCAGAAAAAAAGGATCTCAAGAAGATCCTTTGATCTTTTCTAC
GGGGTCTGACGCTCAGTGGAACGAAAACTCACGTTAAGGGATTTTGGTCATGAGATTATCAAAAAGGATC
TTCACCTAGATCCTTTTAAATTAAAAATGAAGTTTTAAATCAATCTAAAGTATATATGAGTAAACTTGGT
CTGACAGTTACCAATGCTTAATCAGTGAGGCACCTATCTCAGCGATCTGTCTATTTCGTTCATCCATAGT
TGCCTGACTCCCCGTCGTGTAGATAACTACGATACGGGAGGGCTTACCATCTGGCCCCAGTGCTGCAATG
ATACCGCGAGACCCACGCTCACCGGCTCCAGATTTATCAGCAATAAACCAGCCAGCCGGAAGGGCCGAGC
GCAGAAGTGGTCCTGCAACTTTATCCGCCTCCATCCAGTCTATTAATTGTTGCCGGGAAGCTAGAGTAAG
TAGTTCGCCAGTTAATAGTTTGCGCAACGTTGTTGCCATTGCTACAGGCATCGTGGTGTCACGCTCGTCG
TTTGGTATGGCTTCATTCAGCTCCGGTTCCCAACGATCAAGGCGAGTTACATGATCCCCCATGTTGTGCA
AAAAAGCGGTTAGCTCCTTCGGTCCTCCGATCGTTGTCAGAAGTAAGTTGGCCGCAGTGTTATCACTCAT
GGTTATGGCAGCACTGCATAATTCTCTTACTGTCATGCCATCCGTAAGATGCTTTTCTGTGACTGGTGAG
TACTCAACCAAGTCATTCTGAGAATAGTGTATGCGGCGACCGAGTTGCTCTTGCCCGGCGTCAATACGGG
ATAATACCGCGCCACATAGCAGAACTTTAAAAGTGCTCATCATTGGAAAACGTTCTTCGGGGCGAAAACT
CTCAAGGATCTTACCGCTGTTGAGATCCAGTTCGATGTAACCCACTCGTGCACCCAACTGATCTTCAGCA
TCTTTTACTTTCACCAGCGTTTCTGGGTGAGCAAAAACAGGAAGGCAAAATGCCGCAAAAAAGGGAATAA
GGGCGACACGGAAATGTTGAATACTCATACTCTTCCTTTTTCAATATTATTGAAGCATTTATCAGGGTTA
TTGTCTCATGAGCGGATACATATTTGAATGTATTTAGAAAAATAAACAAATAGGGGTTCCGCGCACATTT
CCCCGAAAAGTGCCACCTAAATTGTAAGCGTTAATATTTTGTTAAAATTCGCGTTAAATTTTTGTTAAAT
CAGCTCATTTTTTAACCAATAGGCCGAAATCGGCAAAATCCCTTATAAATCAAAAGAATAGACCGAGATA
GGGT
[37 nt withheld, positions 7985-8021]
AAAGAACGTGGACTCCAACGTCAAAGG
[49 nt withheld, positions 8049-8097]
T
[91 nt withheld, positions 8099-8189]
G
[124 nt withheld, positions 8191-8314]
CCCATTCGCCATTCAGGCTGCGCAACTGTTGGGAAGGGCGATCGGTGCGGGCCTCTTCGCTATTACGCCA
GCTGGCGAAAGGGGGATGTGCTGCAAGGCGATTAAGTTGGGTAACGCCAGGGTTTTCCCAGTCACGACGT
TGTAAAACGACGGCCAGTGAATTGTAATACGACTCACTATAGGGCGAATTGGGTACGTACCGGGCCCCTA
GTATGTATGTAAGTTAATAAAACCCATTTTTGCGGAAAGTAGATAAAAAAAACATTTTTTTTTTTTACTG
CACTGGATATCATTGAACTTATCTGATCAGTTTTAAATTTACTTCGATCCAAGGGTATTTGATGTACCAG
GTTCTTTCGATTACCTCTCACTCAAAATGACATTCCACTCAAAGTCAGCGCTGTTTGCCTCCTTCTCTGT
CCACAGAAATATCGCCGTCTCTTTCGCCGCTGCGTCCGCTATCTCTTTCGCCACCGTTTGTAGCGTTACG
TAGCGTCAATGTCCGCCTTCAGTTGCATTTTGTCAGCGGTTTCGTGACGAAGCTCCAAGCGGTTTACGCC
ATCAATTAAACACAAAGTGCTGTGCCAAAACTCCTCTCGCTTCTTATTTTTGTTTGTTTTTTGAGTGATT
GGGGTGGTGATTGGTTTTGGGTGGGTAAGCAGGGGAAAGTGTGAAAAATCCCGGCAATGGGCCAAGAGGA
TCAGGAGCTATTAATTCGCGGAGGCAGCAAACACCCATCTGCCGAGCATCTGAACAATGTGAGTAGTACA
TGTGCATACATCTTAAGTTCACTTGATCTATAGGAACTGCGATTGCAACATCAAATTGTCTGCGGCGTGA
GAACTGCGACCCACAAAAATCCCAAACCGCAATTGCACAAACAAATAGTGACACGAAACAGATTATTCTG
GTAGCTGTTCTCGCTATATAAGACAATTTTTGAGATCATATCATGATCAAGACATCTAAAGGCATTCATT
TTCGACTATATTCTTTTTTACAAAAAATATAACAACCAGATATTTTAAGCTGATCCTAGATGCACAAAAA
ATAAATAAAAGTATAAACCTACTTCGTAGGATACTTCGGGGTACTTTTTGTTCGGGGTTAGATGAGCATA
ACGCTTGTAGTTGATATTTGAGATCCCCTATCATTGCAGGGTGACAGCGGAGCGGCTTCGCAGAGCTGCA
TTAACCAGGGCTTCGGGCAGGCCAAAAACTACGGCACGCTCCGGCCACCCAGTCCGCCGGAGGACTCCGG
TTCAGGGAGCGGCCAACTAGCCGAGAACCTCACCTATGCCTGGCACAATATGGACATCTTTGGGGCGGTC
AATCAGCCGGGCTCCGGATGGCGGCAGCTGGTCAACCGGACACGCGGACTATTCTGCAACGAGCGACACA
TACCGGCGCCCAGGAAACATTTGCTCAAGAACGGTGAGTTTCTATTCGCAGTCGGCTGATCTGTGTGAAA
TCTTAATAAAGGGTCCAATTACCAATTTGAAACTCAGTTTGCGGCGTGGCCTATCCGGGCGAACTTTTGG
CCGTGATGGGCAGTTCCGGTGCCGGAAAGACGACCCTGCTGAATGCCCTTGCCTTTCGATCGCCGCAGGG
CATCCAAGTATCGCCATCCGGGATGCGACTGCTCAATGGCCAACCTGTGGACGCCAAGGAGATGCAGGCC
AGGTGCGCCTATGTCCAGCAGGATGACCTCTTTATCGGCTCCCTAACGGCCAGGGAACACCTGATTTTCC
AAGCCATGGTGCGGATGCCACGACATCTGACCTATCGGCAGCGAGTGGCCCGCGTGGATCAGGTGATCCA
GGAGCTTTCGCTCAGCAAATGTCAGCACACGATCATCGGTGTGCCCGGCAGGGTGAAAGGTCTGTCCGGC
GGAGAAAGGAAGCGTCTGGCATTCGCCTCCGAGGCTCTAACCGATCCGCCGCTTCTGATCTGCGATGAGC
CCACCTCCGGACTGGACTCCTTTACCGCCCACAGCGTCGTCCAGGTGCTGAAGAAGCTGTCGCAGAAGGG
CAAGACCGTCATCCTGACCATTCATCAGCCGTCTTCCGAGCTGTTTGAGCTCTTTGACAAGATCCTTCTG
ATGGCCGAGGGCAGGGTAGCTTTCTTGGGCACTCCCAGCGAAGCCGTCGACTTCTTTTCCTAGTGAGTTC
GATGTGTTTATTAAGGGTATCTAGTATTACATAACATCTCAACTCCTATCCAGCGTGGGTGCCCAGTGTC
CTACCAACTACAATCCGGCGGACTTTTACGTACAGGTGTTGGCCGTTGTGCCCGGACGGGAGATCGAGTC
CCGTGATCGGATCGCCAAGATATGCGACAATTTTGCCATTAGCAAAGTAGCCCGGGATATGGAGCAGTTG
TTGGCCACCAAAAATCTGGAGAAGCCACTGGAGCAGCCGGAGAATGGGTACACCTACAAGGCCACCTGGT
TCATGCAGTTCCGGGCGGTCCTGTGGCGATCCTGGCTGTCGGTGCTCAAGGAACCACTCCTCGTAAAAGT
GCGACTTATTCAGACAACGGTGAGTGGTTCCAGTGGAAACAAATGATATAACGCTTACAATTCTTGGAAA
CAAATTCGCTAGATTTTAGATAGAATTGCCTGATTCCACACCCTTCTTAGTTTTTTTCAATGAGATGTAT
AGTTTATAGTTTTGCAGAAGATAAATAAATTTCATTTAACTCGCGAATATTAATGAGATGCGAGTAACAT
TTTAATTTGCAGATGGTTGCCATCTTGATTGGCCTCATCTTTTTGGGCCAACAACTCACGCAAGTGGGTG
TGATGAATATCAACGGAGCCATCTTCCTCTTCCTGACCAACATGACCTTTCAAAACGTCTTTGCCACGAT
AAATGTAAGTCATGTTTAGAATACATTTGCATTTCAATAATTTACTAACTTTCTAATGAATCGATTCGAT
TTAGGTGTTCACCTCAGAGCTGCCAGTTTTTATGAGGGAGGCCCGAAGTCGACTTTATCGCTGTGACACA
TACTTTCTGGGCAAAACGATTGCCGAATTGCCGCTTTTTCTCACAGTGCCACTGGTCTTCACGGCGATTG
CCTATCCGATGATCGGACTGCGGGCCGGAGTGCTGCACTTCTTCAACTGCCTGGCGCTGGTCACTCTGGT
GGCCAATGTGTCAACGTCCTTCGGATATCTAATATCCTGCGCCAGCTCCTCGACCTCGATGGCGCTGTCT
GTGGGTCCGCCGGTTATCATACCATTCCTGCTCTTTGGCGGCTTCTTCTTGAACTCGGGCTCGGTGCCAG
TATACCTCAAATGGTTGTCGTACCTCTCATGGTTCCGTTACGCCAACGAGGGTCTGCTGATTAACCAATG
GGCGGACGTGGAGCCGGGCGAAATTAGCTGCACATCGTCGAACACCACGTGCCCCAGTTCGGGCAAGGTC
ATCCTGGAGACGCTTAACTTCTCCGCCGCCGATCTGCCGCTGGACTACGTGGGTCTGGCCATTCTCATCG
TGAGCTTCCGGGTGCTCGCATATCTGGCTCTAAGACTTCGGGCCCGACGCAAGGAGTAGCCGACATATAT
CCGAAATAACTGCTTGTTTTTTTTTTTTACCATTATTACCATCGTGTTTACTGTTTATTGCCCCCTCAAA
AAGCTAATGTAATTATATTTGTGCCAATAAAAACAAGATATGACCTATAGAATACAAGTATTTCCCCTTC
GAACATCCCCACAAGTAGACTTTGGATTTGTCTTCTAACCAAAAGACTTACACACCTGCATACCTTACAT
CAAAAACTCGTTTATCGCTACATAAAACACCGGGATATATTTTTTATATACATACTTTTCAAATCGCGCG
CCCTCTTCATAATTCACCTCCACCACACCACGTTTCGTAGTTGCTCTTTCGCTGTCTCCCACCCGCTCTC
CGCAACACATTCACCTTTTGTTCGACGACCTTGGAGCGACTGTCGTTAGTTCCGCGCGATTCGGTTCGCT
CAAATGGTTCCGAGTGGTTCATTTCGTCTCAATAGAAATTAGTAATAAATATTTGTATGTACAATTTATT
TGCTCCAATATATTTGTATATATTTCCCTCACAGCTATATTTATTCTAATTTAATATTATGACTTTTTAA
GGTAATTTTTTGTGACCTGTTCGGAGTGATTAGCGTTACAATTTGAACTGAAAGTGACATCCAGTGTTTG
TTCCTTGTGTAGATGCATCTCAAAAAAATGGTGGGCATAATAGTGTTGTTTATATATATCAAAAATAACA
ACTATAATAATAAGAATACATTTAATTTAGAAAATGCTTGGATTTCACTGGAACTAGGCTAGCATAACTT
CGTATAATGTATGCTATACGAAGTTATGCTAGCGGATCTGTTCAATGATATCCAGTGCAGTAAAAAAAAA
AAATGTTTTTTTTATCTACTTTCCGCAAAAATGGGTTTTATTAACTTACATACATACTAGAATTGGCCGC
TCTAGCCCCCCCTCGAATGTTCTCTCTCTTCTCTTCTCTCTCTCTTTCTC
